Addgene plasmid #55226: Sirius-H2B-C-10
Purpose: Localization: Nucleus/Histones, Excitation: 355, Emission: 424
Depositing lab: Michael Davidson. Depositing organization: Florida State University, Tallahassee.
Backbone
  Vector backbone: Sirius-C1
  Backbone size w/o insert (bp): 4750
  Vector type: Mammalian Expression
  Selectable markers: Neomycin (select with G418)
Growth in bacteria
  Bacterial resistance: Kanamycin, 50 μg/mL
  Growth temperature: 37°C
  Growth strain: DH5alpha
  Copy number: High Copy
Gene/Insert
  Gene/Insert name: H2B (alt names: Human Histone H2B; NM_021058.3)
  Species: H. sapiens (human)
  Mutation: D26G and V119I in H2B
  Entrez Gene: H2BC11 (a.k.a. H2B/r, H2BFR, H2BJ, HIST1H2BJ)
  Promoter: CMV
  Tag / fusion protein: Sirius (N terminal on backbone)
  Cloning method: Unknown
  Sequencing primers: 5′ CMV-F; 3′ SV40pA-R
Terms and licenses: Academic/Nonprofit Terms; Industry Terms
Depositor comments: . Excitation = 355; Emission = 424
How to cite: Sirius-H2B-C-10 was a gift from Michael Davidson (Addgene plasmid # 55226 ; http://n2t.net/addgene:55226 ; RRID:Addgene_55226)
