[The description below was written by a language model from this plasmid's Addgene catalogue record and pLannotate feature annotations shown in this document.]
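Description:
Sirius-H2B-C-10 is a mammalian expression plasmid built on the Sirius-C1 backbone, a C1-style fluorescent protein fusion vector. It expresses human histone H2B (HIST1H2BJ/H2BC11) fused to the C-terminus of Sirius, an ultraviolet-excitable, Aequorea victoria-derived fluorescent protein with very low acid sensitivity. The record lists excitation at 355 nm and emission at 424 nm. In the annotated 5,079 nt sequence, the CMV immediate early enhancer and promoter drive the Sirius coding sequence. This is followed after a short gap, presumably a linker (the "10" in the name may refer to its length, though the record does not say so), by the H2B open reading frame and then an SV40 polyadenylation signal. The H2B insert carries two recorded substitutions, D26G and V119I. The small large T antigen, ble and bGH poly(A) fragments in the feature table look like partial matches to backbone sequence flanking the main elements rather than functional parts.

In bacteria the plasmid replicates from a high-copy ColE1/pUC-type origin, and it also carries an f1 phage origin. A single Tn5 aminoglycoside phosphotransferase gene (NeoR/KanR) serves for selection in both hosts. A bacterial bla-type promoter drives it for kanamycin resistance in E. coli. The SV40 enhancer/early promoter, paired with an HSV TK polyadenylation signal, drives it for G418 selection of transfected mammalian cells.

Because H2B is incorporated into nucleosomes, the fusion labels chromatin. The stated purpose is nuclear/histone localization, so the construct serves as a short-wavelength marker for imaging nuclei and chromosomes in mammalian cells.
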