Features (pLannotate 1.2.2; 15 found; start..end, strand, type, name):
      1..304     +  enhancer       CMV enhancer: human cytomegalovirus immediate early enhancer
    305..508     +  promoter       CMV promoter: human cytomegalovirus (CMV) immediate early promoter
    553..1269    +  CDS            Sirius: Sirius is a basic (constitutively fluorescent) uv fluorescent protein published in 2009, derived from Aequorea victoria. It has very low acid sensitivity.
   1300..1677    +  CDS            H2B: human histone H2B; HIST1H2BJ
   1700..1784    +  CDS            large T antigen (fragment): large T antigen from SV40 (simian virus 40)
   1807..1928    +  polyA_signal   SV40 poly(A) signal: SV40 polyadenylation signal
   1962..2390    -  rep_origin     f1 ori (sequence partly withheld): f1 bacteriophage origin of replication; arrow indicates direction of (+) strand synthesis
   2417..2521    +  promoter       AmpR promoter: bla
   2523..2880    +  promoter       SV40 promoter: SV40 enhancer and early promoter
   2915..3709    +  CDS            NeoR/KanR: aminoglycoside phosphotransferase from Tn5; aph(3')-II (or nptII); confers resistance to neomycin, kanamycin, and G418 (Geneticin®)
   3730..3882    +  CDS            ble (fragment): BLE_KLEPN - Experimental evidence at protein level: Swiss-Prot protein existence level 1. Binding protein with a strong affinity to the bleomycin family of antibiotics. Binds to CL990; an antimitotic-antibiotic compound. From Klebsiella pneumoniae.
   3941..3988    +  polyA_signal   HSV TK poly(A) signal: herpes simplex virus thymidine kinase polyadenylation signal (Cole and Stacy, 1985)
   4079..4095    -  polyA_signal   bGH poly(A) signal (fragment): bovine growth hormone polyadenylation signal
   4317..4905    +  rep_origin     ori: high-copy-number ColE1/pMB1/pBR322/pUC origin of replication
   5020..5079    +  enhancer       CMV enhancer (fragment): human cytomegalovirus immediate early enhancer
>Addgene plasmid #55226 | Sirius-H2B-C-10 | addgene full sequence | sequence record 177757 | Addgene NGS Result
CGTTACATAACTTACGGTAAATGGCCCGCCTGGCTGACCGCCCAACGACCCCCGCCCATTGACGTCAATA
ATGACGTATGTTCCCATAGTAACGCCAATAGGGACTTTCCATTGACGTCAATGGGTGGAGTATTTACGGT
AAACTGCCCACTTGGCAGTACATCAAGTGTATCATATGCCAAGTACGCCCCCTATTGACGTCAATGACGG
TAAATGGCCCGCCTGGCATTATGCCCAGTACATGACCTTATGGGACTTTCCTACTTGGCAGTACATCTAC
GTATTAGTCATCGCTATTACCATGGTGATGCGGTTTTGGCAGTACATCAATGGGCGTGGATAGCGGTTTG
ACTCACGGGGATTTCCAAGTCTCCACCCCATTGACGTCAATGGGAGTTTGTTTTGGCACCAAAATCAACG
GGACTTTCCAAAATGTCGTAACAACTCCGCCCCATTGACGCAAATGGGCGGTAGGCGTGTACGGTGGGAG
GTCTATATAAGCAGAGCTGGTTTAGTGAACCGTCAGATCCGCTAGCGCTACCGGTCGCCACCATGGTGAG
CAAGGGCGAGGAGCTGTTCACCGGGGTGGTGCCCATCCTGGTCGAGCTGGACGGCGACGTAAACGGCCAC
AGGTTCAGCGTGTCCGGCGAGGGCGAGGGCGATGCCACCTACGGCAAGCTGACCCTGAAGCTCATCTGCA
CCACCGGCAAGCTGCCCGTGCCCTGGCCCACCCTCGTGACCACCCTGCAATTCGGCGTGCTGTGCTTCGC
CCGCTACCCCGACCACATGAAGCAGCACGACTTCTTCAAGTCCGCCATGCCCGATGGCTACGTCCAGGAG
CGTACCATCTTCTTCAAGGACGACGGCAACTACAAGACCCGCGCCGAGGTGAAGTTCGAGGGCGACACCC
TGGTGAACCGCATCGAGCTGAAGGGCTTCGACTTCAAGGAGGACGGCAACATCCTGGGGCACAAGCTGGA
GTACAACGGGATAAGCTCAAACGTATATATCACCGCCGACAAGCAGAAGAACGGCATCAAGGCCCACTTC
AAGATCCGCCACAACATCGAGGACGGCGGCGTGCAGCTCGCCGACCACTACCAGCAGAACACCCCCATCG
GCGACGGCCCCGTGCTGCTGCCCGACAACCACTACCTGAGCGTCCAGTCCAAGCTGAGCAAAGACCCCAA
CGAGAAGCGCGATCACATGGTCCTGCTGGAGTCCGTGACCGCCGCCGGGATCACTCTCGGCATGGACGAG
CTGTACAAGTCCGGACTCAGATCTGGAGGCTCCGGAGGCCCAGAGCCAGCGAAGTCTGCTCCCGCCCCGA
AAAAGGGCTCCAAGAAGGCGGTGACTAAGGCGCAGAAGAAAGGCGGCAAGAAGCGCAAGCGCAGCCGCAA
GGAGAGCTATTCCATCTATGTGTACAAGGTTCTGAAGCAGGTCCACCCTGACACCGGCATTTCGTCCAAG
GCCATGGGCATCATGAATTCGTTTGTGAACGACATTTTCGAGCGCATCGCAGGTGAGGCTTCCCGCCTGG
CGCATTACAACAAGCGCTCGACCATCACCTCCAGGGAGATCCAGACGGCCGTGCGCCTGCTGCTGCCTGG
GGAGTTGGCCAAGCACGCCGTGTCCGAGGGTACTAAGGCCATCACCAAGTACACCAGCGCTAAGTAAGGA
TCCACCGGATCTAGATAACTGATCATAATCAGCCATACCACATTTGTAGAGGTTTTACTTGCTTTAAAAA
ACCTCCCACACCTCCCCCTGAACCTGAAACATAAAATGAATGCAATTGTTGTTGTTAACTTGTTTATTGC
AGCTTATAATGGTTACAAATAAAGCAATAGCATCACAAATTTCACAAATAAAGCATTTTTTTCACTGCAT
TCTAGTTGTGGTTTGTCCAAACTCATCAATGTATCTTAACGCGTAAATTGTAAGCGTTAATATTTTGTTA
AAATTCGCGTTAAATTTTTGTTAAATCAGCTCATTTTTTAACCAATAGGCCGAAATCGGCAAAATCCCTT
ATAAATCAAAAGAATAGACCGAGATAGGGT
[37 nt withheld, positions 2061-2097]
AAAGAACGTGGACTCCAACGTCAAAGG
[49 nt withheld, positions 2125-2173]
T
[91 nt withheld, positions 2175-2265]
G
[124 nt withheld, positions 2267-2390]
CAGGTGGCACTTTTCGGGGAAATGTGCGCGGAACCCCTATTTGTTTATTTTTCTAAATACATTCAAATAT
GTATCCGCTCATGAGACAATAACCCTGATAAATGCTTCAATAATATTGAAAAAGGAAGAGTCCTGAGGCG
GAAAGAACCAGCTGTGGAATGTGTGTCAGTTAGGGTGTGGAAAGTCCCCAGGCTCCCCAGCAGGCAGAAG
TATGCAAAGCATGCATCTCAATTAGTCAGCAACCAGGTGTGGAAAGTCCCCAGGCTCCCCAGCAGGCAGA
AGTATGCAAAGCATGCATCTCAATTAGTCAGCAACCATAGTCCCGCCCCTAACTCCGCCCATCCCGCCCC
TAACTCCGCCCAGTTCCGCCCATTCTCCGCCCCATGGCTGACTAATTTTTTTTATTTATGCAGAGGCCGA
GGCCGCCTCGGCCTCTGAGCTATTCCAGAAGTAGTGAGGAGGCTTTTTTGGAGGCCTAGGCTTTTGCAAA
GATCGATCAAGAGACAGGATGAGGATCGTTTCGCATGATTGAACAAGATGGATTGCACGCAGGTTCTCCG
GCCGCTTGGGTGGAGAGGCTATTCGGCTATGACTGGGCACAACAGACAATCGGCTGCTCTGATGCCGCCG
TGTTCCGGCTGTCAGCGCAGGGGCGCCCGGTTCTTTTTGTCAAGACCGACCTGTCCGGTGCCCTGAATGA
ACTGCAAGACGAGGCAGCGCGGCTATCGTGGCTGGCCACGACGGGCGTTCCTTGCGCAGCTGTGCTCGAC
GTTGTCACTGAAGCGGGAAGGGACTGGCTGCTATTGGGCGAAGTGCCGGGGCAGGATCTCCTGTCATCTC
ACCTTGCTCCTGCCGAGAAAGTATCCATCATGGCTGATGCAATGCGGCGGCTGCATACGCTTGATCCGGC
TACCTGCCCATTCGACCACCAAGCGAAACATCGCATCGAGCGAGCACGTACTCGGATGGAAGCCGGTCTT
GTCGATCAGGATGATCTGGACGAAGAGCATCAGGGGCTCGCGCCAGCCGAACTGTTCGCCAGGCTCAAGG
CGAGCATGCCCGACGGCGAGGATCTCGTCGTGACCCATGGCGATGCCTGCTTGCCGAATATCATGGTGGA
AAATGGCCGCTTTTCTGGATTCATCGACTGTGGCCGGCTGGGTGTGGCGGACCGCTATCAGGACATAGCG
TTGGCTACCCGTGATATTGCTGAAGAGCTTGGCGGCGAATGGGCTGACCGCTTCCTCGTGCTTTACGGTA
TCGCCGCTCCCGATTCGCAGCGCATCGCCTTCTATCGCCTTCTTGACGAGTTCTTCTGAGCGGGACTCTG
GGGTTCGAAATGACCGACCAAGCGACGCCCAACCTGCCATCACGAGATTTCGATTCCACCGCCGCCTTCT
ATGAAAGGTTGGGCTTCGGAATCGTTTTCCGGGACGCCGGCTGGATGATCCTCCAGCGCGGGGATCTCAT
GCTGGAGTTCTTCGCCCACCCTAGGGGGAGGCTAACTGAAACACGGAAGGAGACAATACCGGAAGGAACC
CGCGCTATGACGGCAATAAAAAGACAGAATAAAACGCACGGTGTTGGGTCGTTTGTTCATAAACGCGGGG
TTCGGTCCCAGGGCTGGCACTCTGTCGATACCCCACCGAGACCCCATTGGGGCCAATACGCCCGCGTTTC
TTCCTTTTCCCCACCCCACCCCCCAAGTTCGGGTGAAGGCCCAGGGCTCGCAGCCAACGTCGGGGCGGCA
GGCCCTGCCATAGCCTCAGGTTACTCATATATACTTTAGATTGATTTAAAACTTCATTTTTAATTTAAAA
GGATCTAGGTGAAGATCCTTTTTGATAATCTCATGACCAAAATCCCTTAACGTGAGTTTTCGTTCCACTG
AGCGTCAGACCCCGTAGAAAAGATCAAAGGATCTTCTTGAGATCCTTTTTTTCTGCGCGTAATCTGCTGC
TTGCAAACAAAAAAACCACCGCTACCAGCGGTGGTTTGTTTGCCGGATCAAGAGCTACCAACTCTTTTTC
CGAAGGTAACTGGCTTCAGCAGAGCGCAGATACCAAATACTGTTCTTCTAGTGTAGCCGTAGTTAGGCCA
CCACTTCAAGAACTCTGTAGCACCGCCTACATACCTCGCTCTGCTAATCCTGTTACCAGTGGCTGCTGCC
AGTGGCGATAAGTCGTGTCTTACCGGGTTGGACTCAAGACGATAGTTACCGGATAAGGCGCAGCGGTCGG
GCTGAACGGGGGGTTCGTGCACACAGCCCAGCTTGGAGCGAACGACCTACACCGAACTGAGATACCTACA
GCGTGAGCTATGAGAAAGCGCCACGCTTCCCGAAGGGAGAAAGGCGGACAGGTATCCGGTAAGCGGCAGG
GTCGGAACAGGAGAGCGCACGAGGGAGCTTCCAGGGGGAAACGCCTGGTATCTTTATAGTCCTGTCGGGT
TTCGCCACCTCTGACTTGAGCGTCGATTTTTGTGATGCTCGTCAGGGGGGCGGAGCCTATGGAAAAACGC
CAGCAACGCGGCCTTTTTACGGTTCCTGGCCTTTTGCTGGCCTTTTGCTCACATGTTCTTTCCTGCGTTA
TCCCCTGATTCTGTGGATAACCGTATTACCGCCATGCATTAGTTATTAATAGTAATCAATTACGGGGTCA
TTAGTTCATAGCCCATATATGGAGTTCCG
