>Addgene plasmid #55226 | Sirius-H2B-C-10 | depositor partial sequence | sequence record 85631 | insert sequence
ACCGTCAGATCCGCTAGCGCTACCGGTCGCCACCATGGTGAGCAAGGGCGAGGAGCTGTTCACCGGGGTG
GTGCCCATCCTGGTCGAGCTGGACGGCGACGTAAACGGCCACAGGTTCAGCGTGTCCGGCGAGGGCGAGG
GCGATGCCACCTACGGCAAGCTGACCCTGAAGCTCATCTGCACCACCGGCAAGCTGCCCGTGCCCTGGCC
CACCCTCGTGACCACCCTGCAATTCGGCGTGCTGTGCTTCGCCCGCTACCCCGACCACATGAAGCAGCAC
GACTTCTTCAAGTCCGCCATGCCCGATGGCTACGTCCAGGAGCGTACCATCTTCTTCAAGGACGACGGCA
ACTACAAGACCCGCGCCGAGGTGAAGTTCGAGGGCGACACCCTGGTGAACCGCATCGAGCTGAAGGGCTT
CGACTTCAAGGAGGACGGCAACATCCTGGGGCACAAGCTGGAGTACAACGGGATAAGCTCAAACGTATAT
ATCACCGCCGACAAGCAGAAGAACGGCATCAAGGCCCACTTCAAGATCCGCCACAACATCGAGGACGGCG
GCGTGCAGCTCGCCGACCACTACCAGCAGAACACCCCCATCGGCGACGGCCCCGTGCTGCTGCCCGACAA
CCACTACCTGAGCGTCCAGTCCAAGCTGAGCAAAGACCCCAACGAGAAGCGCGATCACATGGTCCTGCTG
GAGTCCGTGACCGCCGCCGGGATCACTCTCGGCATGGACGAGCTGTACAAGTCCGGACTCAGATCTGGAG
GCTCCGGAGGCCCAGAGCCAGCGAAGTCTGCTCCCGCCCCGAAAAAGGGCTCCAAGAAGGCGGTGACTAA
GGCGCAGAAGAAAGGCGGCAAGAAGCGCAAGCGCAGCCGCAAGGAGAGCTATTCCATCTATGTGTACAAG
GTTCTGAAGCAGGTCCACCCTGACACCGGCATTTCGTCCAAGGCCATGGGCATCATGAATTCGTTTGTGA
ACGACATTTTCGAGCGCATCGCAGGTGAGGCTTCCCGCCTGGCGCATTACAACAAGCGCTCGACCATCAC
CTCCAGGGAGATCCAGACGGCCGTGCGCCTGCTGCTGCCTGGGGAGTTGGCCAAGCACGCCGTGTCCGAG
GGTACTAAGGCCATCACCAAGTACACCAGCGCTAAGTAAGGATCCACCGGATCTAGATAACTGATCATAA
TCAGCCAT
